>Addgene plasmid #176381 | pOSR1.1.0-gDNA | addgene full sequence | sequence record 347393 | Addgene NGS Result
GTTTTAGAGCTAGAAATAGCAAGTTAAAATAAGGCTAGTCCGTTATCAACTTGAAAAAGTGGCACCGAGT
CGGTGCTTTTTTGTTTTAGAGCTAGAAATAGCAAGTTAAAATAAGGCTAGTCCGTTTTTAGCGCGTGCGC
CAATTCTGCAGACAAATGGCTCTAGAGGTACCCGTTACATAACTTACGGTAAATGGCCCGCCTGGCTGAC
CGCCCAACGACCCCCGCCCATTGACGTCAATAGTAACGCCAATAGGGACTTTCCATTGACGTCAATGGGT
GGAGTATTTACGGTAAACTGCCCACTTGGCAGTACATCAAGTGTATCATATGCCAAGTACGCCCCCTATT
GACGTCAATGACGGTAAATGGCCCGCCTGGCATTGTGCCCAGTACATGACCTTATGGGACTTTCCTACTT
GGCAGTACATCTACGTATTAGTCATCGCTATTACCATGGTCGAGGTGAGCCCCACGTTCTGCTTCACTCT
CCCCATCTCCCCCCCCTCCCCACCCCCAATTTTGTATTTATTTATTTTTTAATTATTTTGTGCAGCGATG
GGGGCGGGGGGGGGGGGGGGGCGCGCGCCRGGSGGGGSGGGGSGGGGSGGGGGGSGGGGSGGGGSGRGGC
GGRGRGGKGCGGCGGCAGCCAATCAGAGCGGCGCGCTCCGAAAGTTTCCTTTTATGGCGAGGCGGCGGCG
GCGGCGGCCCTATAAAAAGCGAAGCGCGCGGCGGGCGGGAGTCGCTGCGCGCTGCCTTCGCCCCGTGCCC
CGCTCCGCCGCCGCCTCGCGCCGCCCGCCCCGGCTCTGACTGACCGCGTTACTCCCACAGGTGAGCGGGC
GGGACGGCCCTTCTCCTCCGGGCTGTAATTAGCTGAGCAAGAGGTAAGGGTTTAAGGGATGGTTGGTTGG
TGGGGTATTAATGTTTAATTACCTGGAGCACCTGCCTGAAATCACTTTTTTTCAGGTTGGACCGGTGCCA
CCATGGACTATAAGGACCACGACGGAGACTACAAGGATCATGATATTGATTACAAAGACGATGACGATAA
GATGGCCCCAAAGAAGAAGCGGAAGGTCGGTATCCACGGAGTCCCAGCAGCCGACAAGAAGTACAGCATC
GGCCTGGACATCGGCACCAACTCTGTGGGCTGGGCCGTGATCACCGACGAGTACAAGGTGCCCAGCAAGA
AATTCAAGGTGCTGGGCAACACCGACCGGCACAGCATCAAGAAGAACCTGATCGGAGCCCTGCTGTTCGA
CAGCGGCGAAACAGCCGAGGCCACCCGGCTGAAGAGAACCGCCAGAAGAAGATACACCAGACGGAAGAAC
CGGATCTGCTATCTGCAAGAGATCTTCAGCAACGAGATGGCCAAGGTGGACGACAGCTTCTTCCACAGAC
TGGAAGAGTCCTTCCTGGTGGAAGAGGATAAGAAGCACGAGCGGCACCCCATCTTCGGCAACATCGTGGA
CGAGGTGGCCTACCACGAGAAGTACCCCACCATCTACCACCTGAGAAAGAAACTGGTGGACAGCACCGAC
AAGGCCGACCTGCGGCTGATCTATCTGGCCCTGGCCCACATGATCAAGTTCCGGGGCCACTTCCTGATCG
AGGGCGACCTGAACCCCGACAACAGCGACGTGGACAAGCTGTTCATCCAGCTGGTGCAGACCTACAACCA
GCTGTTCGAGGAAAACCCCATCAACGCCAGCGGCGTGGACGCCAAGGCCATCCTGTCTGCCAGACTGAGC
AAGAGCAGACGGCTGGAAAATCTGATCGCCCAGCTGCCCGGCGAGAAGAAGAATGGCCTGTTCGGAAACC
TGATTGCCCTGAGCCTGGGCCTGACCCCCAACTTCAAGAGCAACTTCGACCTGGCCGAGGATGCCAAACT
GCAGCTGAGCAAGGACACCTACGACGACGACCTGGACAACCTGCTGGCCCAGATCGGCGACCAGTACGCC
GACCTGTTTCTGGCCGCCAAGAACCTGTCCGACGCCATCCTGCTGAGCGACATCCTGAGAGTGAACACCG
AGATCACCAAGGCCCCCCTGAGCGCCTCTATGATCAAGAGATACGACGAGCACCACCAGGACCTGACCCT
GCTGAAAGCTCTCGTGCGGCAGCAGCTGCCTGAGAAGTACAAAGAGATTTTCTTCGACCAGAGCAAGAAC
GGCTACGCCGGCTACATTGACGGCGGAGCCAGCCAGGAAGAGTTCTACAAGTTCATCAAGCCCATCCTGG
AAAAGATGGACGGCACCGAGGAACTGCTCGTGAAGCTGAACAGAGAGGACCTGCTGCGGAAGCAGCGGAC
CTTCGACAACGGCAGCATCCCCCACCAGATCCACCTGGGAGAGCTGCACGCCATTCTGCGGCGGCAGGAA
GATTTTTACCCATTCCTGAAGGACAACCGGGAAAAGATCGAGAAGATCCTGACCTTCCGCATCCCCTACT
ACGTGGGCCCTCTGGCCAGGGGAAACAGCAGATTCGCCTGGATGACCAGAAAGAGCGAGGAAACCATCAC
CCCCTGGAACTTCGAGGAAGTGGTGGACAAGGGCGCTTCCGCCCAGAGCTTCATCGAGCGGATGACCAAC
TTCGATAAGAACCTGCCCAACGAGAAGGTGCTGCCCAAGCACAGCCTGCTGTACGAGTACTTCACCGTGT
ATAACGAGCTGACCAAAGTGAAATACGTGACCGAGGGAATGAGAAAGCCCGCCTTCCTGAGCGGCGAGCA
GAAAAAGGCCATCGTGGACCTGCTGTTCAAGACCAACCGGAAAGTGACCGTGAAGCAGCTGAAAGAGGAC
TACTTCAAGAAAATCGAGTGCTTCGACTCCGTGGAAATCTCCGGCGTGGAAGATCGGTTCAACGCCTCCC
TGGGCACATACCACGATCTGCTGAAAATTATCAAGGACAAGGACTTCCTGGACAATGAGGAAAACGAGGA
CATTCTGGAAGATATCGTGCTGACCCTGACACTGTTTGAGGACAGAGAGATGATCGAGGAACGGCTGAAA
ACCTATGCCCACCTGTTCGACGACAAAGTGATGAAGCAGCTGAAGCGGCGGAGATACACCGGCTGGGGCA
GGCTGAGCCGGAAGCTGATCAACGGCATCCGGGACAAGCAGTCCGGCAAGACAATCCTGGATTTCCTGAA
GTCCGACGGCTTCGCCAACAGAAACTTCATGCAGCTGATCCACGACGACAGCCTGACCTTTAAAGAGGAC
ATCCAGAAAGCCCAGGTGTCCGGCCAGGGCGATAGCCTGCACGAGCACATTGCCAATCTGGCCGGCAGCC
CCGCCATTAAGAAGGGCATCCTGCAGACAGTGAAGGTGGTGGACGAGCTCGTGAAAGTGATGGGCCGGCA
CAAGCCCGAGAACATCGTGATCGAAATGGCCAGAGAGAACCAGACCACCCAGAAGGGACAGAAGAACARC
CGCGAGAGAATGAAGCGGATCGAAGAGGGCATCAAAGAGCTGGGCAGCCAGATCCTGAAAGAACACCCCG
TGGAAAACACCCAGCTGCAGAACGAGAAGCTGTACCTGTACTACCTGCAGAATGGGCGGGATATGTACGT
GGACCAGGAACTGGACATCAACCGGCTGTCCGACTACGATGTGGACCATATCGTGCCTCAGAGCTTTCTG
AAGGACGACTCCATCGACAACAAGGTGCTGACCAGAAGCGACAAGAACCGGGGCAAGAGCGACAACGTGC
CCTCCGAAGAGGTCGTGAAGAAGATGAAGAACTACTGGCGGCAGCTGCTGAACGCCAAGCTGATTACCCA
GAGAAAGTTCGACAATCTGACCAAGGCCGAGAGAGGCGGCCTGAGCGAACTGGATAAGGCCGGCTTCATC
AAGAGACAGCTGGTGGAAACCCGGCAGATCACAAAGCACGTGGCACAGATCCTGGACTCCCGGATGAACA
CTAAGTACGACGAGAATGACAAGCTGATCCGGGAAGTGAAAGTGATCACCCTGAAGTCCAAGCTGGTGTC
CGATTTCCGGAAGGATTTCCAGTTTTACAAAGTGCGCGAGATCAACAACTACCACCACGCCCACGACGCC
TACCTGAACGCCGTCGTGGGAACCGCCCTGATCAAAAAGTACCCTAAGCTGGAAAGCGAGTTCGTGTACG
GCGACTACAAGGTGTACGACGTGCGGAAGATGATCGCCAAGAGCGAGCAGGAAATCGGCAAGGCTACCGC
CAAGTACTTCTTCTACAGCAACATCATGAACTTTTTCAAGACCGAGATTACCCTGGCCAACGGCGAGATC
CGGAAGCGGCCTCTGATCGAGACAAACGGCGAAACCGGGGAGATCGTGTGGGATAAGGGCCGGGATTTTG
CCACCGTGCGGAAAGTGCTGAGCATGCCCCAAGTGAATATCGTGAAAAAGACCGAGGTGCAGACAGGCGG
CTTCAGCAAAGAGTCTATCCTGCCCAAGAGGAACAGCGATAAGCTGATCGCCAGAAAGAAGGACTGGGAC
CCTAAGAAGTACGGCGGCTTCGACAGCCCCACCGTGGCCTATTCTGTGCTGGTGGTGGCCAAAGTGGAAA
AGGGCAAGTCCAAGAAACTGAAGAGTGTGAAAGAGCTGCTGGGGATCACCATCATGGAAAGAAGCAGCTT
CGAGAAGAATCCCATCGACTTTCTGGAAGCCAAGGGCTACAAAGAAGTGAAAAAGGACCTGATCATCAAG
CTGCCTAAGTACTCCCTGTTCGAGCTGGAAAACGGCCGGAAGAGAATGCTGGCCTCTGCCGGCGAACTGC
AGAAGGGAAACGAACTGGCCCTGCCCTCCAAATATGTGAACTTCCTGTACCTGGCCAGCCACTATGAGAA
GCTGAAGGGCTCCCCCGAGGATAATGAGCAGAAACAGCTGTTTGTGGAACAGCACAAGCACTACCTGGAC
GAGATCATCGAGCAGATCAGCGAGTTCTCCAAGAGAGTGATCCTGGCCGACGCTAATCTGGACAAAGTGC
TGTCCGCCTACAACAAGCACCGGGATAAGCCCATCAGAGAGCAGGCCGAGAATATCATCCACCTGTTTAC
CCTGACCAATCTGGGAGCCCCTGCCGCCTTCAAGTACTTTGACACCACCATCGACCGGAAGAGGTACACC
AGCACCAAAGAGGTGCTGGACGCCACCCTGATCCACCAGAGCATCACCGGCCTGTACGAGACACGGATCG
ACCTGTCTCAGCTGGGAGGCGACAAAAGGCCGGCGGCCACGAAAAAGGCCGGCCAGGCAAAAAAGAAAAA
GTAAGAATTCCTAGAGCTCGCTGATCAGCCTCGACTGTGCCTTCTAGTTGCCAGCCATCTGTTGTTTGCC
CCTCCCCCGTGCCTTCCTTGACCCTGGAAGGTGCCACTCCCACTGTCCTTTCCTAATAAAATGAGGAAAT
TGCATCGCATTGTCTGAGTAGGTGTCATTCTATTCTGGGGGGTGGGGTGGGGCAGGACAGCAAGGGGGAG
GATTGGGAAGAGAATAGCAGGCATGCTGGGGAGCGGCCGCAGGAACCCCTAGTGATGGAGTTGGCCACTC
CCTCTCTGCGCGCTCGCTCGCTCACTGAGGCCGGGCGACCAAAGGTCGCCCGACGCCCGGGCTTTGCCCG
GGCGGCCTCAGTGAGCGAGCGAGCGCGCAGCTGCCTGCAGGGGCGCCTGATGCGGTATTTTCTCCTTACG
CATCTGTGCGGTATTTCACACCGCATA
[95 nt withheld, positions 5698-5792]
T
[46 nt withheld, positions 5794-5839]
C
[141 nt withheld, positions 5841-5981]
CCTTTGACGTTGGAGTCCACGTTCTTT
[37 nt withheld, positions 6009-6045]
ACTCTATCTCGGGCTATTCTTTTGATTTATAAGGGATTTTGCCGATTTCGGTCTATTGGTTAAAAAATGA
GCTGATTTAACAAAAATTTAACGCGAATTTTAACAAAATATTAACGTTTACAATTTTATGGTGCACTCTC
AGTACAATCTGCTCTGATGCCGCATAGTTAAGCCAGCCCCGACACCCGCCAACACCCGCTGACGCGCCCT
GACGGGCTTGTCTGCTCCCGGCATCCGCTTACAGACAAGCTGTGACCGTCTCCGGGAGCTGCATGTGTCA
GAGGTTTTCACCGTCATCACCGAAACGCGCGAGACGAAAGGGCCTCGTGATACGCCTATTTTTATAGGTT
AATGTCATGATAATAATGGTTTCTTAGACGTCAGGTGGCACTTTTCGGGGAAATGTGCGCGGAACCCCTA
TTTGTTTATTTTTCTAAATACATTCAAATATGTATCCGCTCATGAGACAATAACCCTGATAAATGCTTCA
ATAATATTGAAAAAGGAAGAGTATGAGTATTCAACATTTCCGTGTCGCCCTTATTCCCTTTTTTGCGGCA
TTTTGCCTTCCTGTTTTTGCTCACCCAGAAACGCTGGTGAAAGTAAAAGATGCTGAAGATCAGTTGGGTG
CACGAGTGGGTTACATCGAACTGGATCTCAACAGCGGTAAGATCCTTGAGAGTTTTCGCCCCGAAGAACG
TTTTCCAATGATGAGCACTTTTAAAGTTCTGCTATGTGGCGCGGTATTATCCCGTATTGACGCCGGGCAA
GAGCAACTCGGTCGCCGCATACACTATTCTCAGAATGACTTGGTTGAGTACTCACCAGTCACAGAAAAGC
ATCTTACGGATGGCATGACAGTAAGAGAATTATGCAGTGCTGCCATAACCATGAGTGATAACACTGCGGC
CAACTTACTTCTGACAACGATCGGAGGACCGAAGGAGCTAACCGCTTTTTTGCACAACATGGGGGATCAT
GTAACTCGCCTTGATCGTTGGGAACCGGAGCTGAATGAAGCCATACCAAACGACGAGCGTGACACCACGA
TGCCTGTAGCAATGGCAACAACGTTGCGCAAACTATTAACTGGCGAACTACTTACTCTAGCTTCCCGGCA
ACAATTAATAGACTGGATGGAGGCGGATAAAGTTGCAGGACCACTTCTGCGCTCGGCCCTTCCGGCTGGC
TGGTTTATTGCTGATAAATCTGGAGCCGGTGAGCGTGGAAGCCGCGGTATCATTGCAGCACTGGGGCCAG
ATGGTAAGCCCTCCCGTATCGTAGTTATCTACACGACGGGGAGTCAGGCAACTATGGATGAACGAAATAG
ACAGATCGCTGAGATAGGTGCCTCACTGATTAAGCATTGGTAACTGTCAGACCAAGTTTACTCATATATA
CTTTAGATTGATTTAAAACTTCATTTTTAATTTAAAAGGATCTAGGTGAAGATCCTTTTTGATAATCTCA
TGACCAAAATCCCTTAACGTGAGTTTTCGTTCCACTGAGCGTCAGACCCCGTAGAAAAGATCAAAGGATC
TTCTTGAGATCCTTTTTTTCTGCGCGTAATCTGCTGCTTGCAAACAAAAAAACCACCGCTACCAGCGGTG
GTTTGTTTGCCGGATCAAGAGCTACCAACTCTTTTTCCGAAGGTAACTGGCTTCAGCAGAGCGCAGATAC
CAAATACTGTTCTTCTAGTGTAGCCGTAGTTAGGCCACCACTTCAAGAACTCTGTAGCACCGCCTACATA
CCTCGCTCTGCTAATCCTGTTACCAGTGGCTGCTGCCAGTGGCGATAAGTCGTGTCTTACCGGGTTGGAC
TCAAGACGATAGTTACCGGATAAGGCGCAGCGGTCGGGCTGAACGGGGGGTTCGTGCACACAGCCCAGCT
TGGAGCGAACGACCTACACCGAACTGAGATACCTACAGCGTGAGCTATGAGAAAGCGCCACGCTTCCCGA
AGGGAGAAAGGCGGACAGGTATCCGGTAAGCGGCAGGGTCGGAACAGGAGAGCGCACGAGGGAGCTTCCA
GGGGGAAACGCCTGGTATCTTTATAGTCCTGTCGGGTTTCGCCACCTCTGACTTGAGCGTCGATTTTTGT
GATGCTCGTCAGGGGGGCGGAGCCTATGGAAAAACGCCAGCAACGCGGCCTTTTTACGGTTCCTGGCCTT
TTGCTGGCCTTTTGCTCACATGTGAGGGCCTATTTCCCATGATTCCTTCATATTTGCATATACGATACAA
GGCTGTTAGAGAGATAATTGGAATTAATTTGACTGTAAACACAAAGATATTAGTACAAAATACGTGACGT
AGAAAGTAATAATTTCTTGGGTAGTTTGCAGTTTTAAAATTATGTTTTAAAATGGACTATCATATGCTTA
CCGTAACTTGAAAGTATTTCGATTTCTTGGCTTTATATATCTTGTGGAAAGGACGAAACACCGCAAATGC
TAAATAGAACCTG
Features (pLannotate 1.2.2; 18 found; start..end, strand, type, name):
      1..76      +  misc_RNA       gRNA scaffold: guide RNA scaffold for the Streptococcus pyogenes CRISPR/Cas9 system
     83..126     +  misc_RNA       gRNA scaffold (fragment): guide RNA scaffold for the Streptococcus pyogenes CRISPR/Cas9 system
    173..458     +  enhancer       CMV enhancer: human cytomegalovirus immediate early enhancer; contains an 18-bp deletion relative to the standard CMV enhancer
    460..737     +  promoter       chicken β-actin promoter: No description available
    738..965     +  intron         hybrid intron: hybrid between chicken β-actin (CBA) and minute virus of mice (MMV) introns (Gray et al., 2011)
   1103..2704    +  CDS            Cas9(N): N-terminal portion of Streptococcus pyogenes Cas9 (Zetsche et al., 2015)
   2705..5203    +  CDS            Cas9(C): C-terminal portion of Streptococcus pyogenes Cas9 (Zetsche et al., 2015)
   5204..5251    +  CDS            nucleoplasmin NLS: bipartite nuclear localization signal from nucleoplasmin
   5285..5396    +  polyA_signal   bGH poly(A) signal: bovine growth hormone polyadenylation signal
   5501..5641    +  repeat_region  AAV2 ITR: inverted terminal repeat of adeno-associated virus serotype 2 inverted
   5646..5697    -  misc_feature   bom (fragment): basis of mobility region from pBR322
   5716..6171    +  rep_origin     f1 ori (sequence partly withheld): f1 bacteriophage origin of replication; arrow indicates direction of (+) strand synthesis
   6172..6221    -  misc_feature   bom (fragment): basis of mobility region from pBR322
   6323..6358    -  CDS            rop (fragment): Rop protein, which maintains plasmids at low copy number; rop
   6453..6557    +  promoter       AmpR promoter: bla
   6558..7418    +  CDS            AmpR: β-lactamase; bla; confers resistance to ampicillin, carbenicillin, and related antibiotics
   7589..8177    +  rep_origin     ori: high-copy-number ColE1/pMB1/pBR322/pUC origin of replication
   8239..8479    +  promoter       U6 promoter: RNA polymerase III promoter for human U6 snRNA
