[The description below was written by a language model from this plasmid's Addgene catalogue record and pLannotate feature annotations shown in this document.]
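Description:
pOSR1.1.0-gDNA is a CRISPR plasmid built on the pX330 backbone that expresses both Streptococcus pyogenes Cas9 and a single guide RNA directed against the human OSR1 gene. It is propagated in E. coli as a high-copy plasmid through a ColE1/pUC-type origin and selected with ampicillin via the β-lactamase (AmpR) gene. An f1 phage origin is also present, together with short annotated fragments of bom and rop and a single AAV2 ITR carried over from the backbone. With only one ITR annotated, the plasmid is suited to transfection rather than AAV packaging.

The payload consists of two expression units. A human U6 RNA polymerase III promoter drives the guide RNA. The OSR1-specific spacer was inserted between two BbsI sites, which were destroyed during cloning, so that it sits immediately upstream of the SpCas9 gRNA scaffold. Because the sequence record is numbered from the scaffold, the U6 promoter appears at the end of the circular map. The depositor notes that the guide sequence listed in the record includes the PAM, which is not part of the cloned insert.

The second unit uses a hybrid CBA-type promoter (CMV enhancer, chicken β-actin promoter and a hybrid CBA/MVM intron) to express Cas9. The annotation software splits the Cas9 coding sequence into contiguous N- and C-terminal portions that together form one open reading frame. It is followed by a C-terminal bipartite nucleoplasmin nuclear localization signal and terminated by the bovine growth hormone polyadenylation signal.

No mammalian selection marker or fluorescent reporter is annotated. The record supports its use for Cas9 cleavage at the OSR1 locus in human cells, but does not state the downstream editing goal.
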