Addgene plasmid #176381: pOSR1.1.0-gDNA
Purpose: Expresses spCas9 and gRNA sequence targeting OSR1
Depositing lab: Barbara Stranger & Kevin White. Depositing organization: University of Chicago.
Backbone
  Vector backbone: pX330
  Backbone manufacturer: addgene ID: 42230
  Vector type: CRISPR
Growth in bacteria
  Bacterial resistance: Ampicillin, 100 μg/mL
  Growth temperature: 37°C
  Growth strain: DH5alpha
  Copy number: High Copy
Gene/Insert
  Gene/Insert name: OSR1 gRNA
  gRNA/shRNA sequence: CAAATGCTAAATAGAACCTG(TGG)
  Species: H. sapiens (human)
  Cloning method: Restriction Enzyme; 5′ cloning site BbsI (destroyed during cloning); 3′ cloning site BbsI (destroyed during cloning)
Terms and licenses: Academic/Nonprofit Terms; Industry Terms: Not Available to Industry
Depositor comments: gRNA sequence listed also includes (uncloned) PAM
How to cite: pOSR1.1.0-gDNA was a gift from Barbara Stranger & Kevin White (Addgene plasmid # 176381 ; http://n2t.net/addgene:176381 ; RRID:Addgene_176381)
